Addgene plasmid #141287: pGWB601NL3F10H
Purpose: (Empty Backbone) No promoter, C-terminal NLUC:3xFlag:10xHis tag, attR1-Cmr-ccdB-attR2-NLUC:3xFlag:3xHis-TNOS (modified pGWB401, pPZP backbone, SpcR for bacteria, BASTA R for plant)
Depositing lab: Andrew Millar. Depositing organization: University of Edinburgh. Publication: Expanding the bioluminescent reporter toolkit for plant science with NanoLUC. Urquiza-Garcia U, Millar AJ. Plant Methods. 2019 Jul 8;15:68. doi: 10.1186/s13007-019-0454-4. eCollection 2019. PubMed 31316580.
Backbone
  Vector backbone: pGWB601
  Backbone manufacturer: Tsuyoshi Nakagawa
  Backbone size (bp): 10700
  Modifications to backbone: We created a series of vectors using the NL3F10H reporter instead of LUC+. This was achieved by amplifying a sub-fragment of the Gateway cassette and fusing it with NL3F10H and pGWB401 digested with NcoI/SacI by Gibson assembly.
  Vector type: Plant Expression, Luciferase ; Gateway
  Selectable markers: Basta
  Tag / fusion protein: NLUC (C terminal on backbone); FLAG (x3) (C terminal on backbone); HIS (x10) (C terminal on backbone)
Growth in bacteria
  Bacterial resistance: Chloramphenicol and Spectinomycin, 25 & 50 μg/mL
  Growth temperature: 37°C
  Growth strain: ccdB Survival
  Copy number: High Copy
Gene/Insert
  Cloning method: Gateway Cloning
  Sequencing primers: 5′ TGTAAAACGACGGCCAGTGC; 3′ CCGCTCAGGACAATCCTTTGG
Resource information
  A portion of this plasmid was derived from a plasmid made by: Plasmids pNL1.1 and pNL1.2 with NanoLUC sequence were kindly provided by Promega Corporation
Terms and licenses: Academic/Nonprofit Terms; Industry Terms: Not Available to Industry
Depositor comments: Plasmids pNL1.1 and pNL1.2 with NanoLUC sequence were kindly provided by Promega Corporation (UK, Delta House, Southampton Science Park, Southampton, SO16 7NS) and propagated in E. coli DH5alpha (Invitrogen, ThermoFisher Scientific, Waltham, Massachusetts, US). The NanoLUC sequence was amplified, and cloned via a pET28a(+) (Novagen, Merck, Darmstadt, Germany) intermediate vector into a pUC19 vector carrying a 3× FLAG 10× His peptide as a C-terminal translational fusion, to form NanoLUC-3× FLAG-10× His (NL3F10H). The 3× FLAG-10His was chemically synthesised by Eurogentec (Seraing, Belgium).
How to cite: pGWB601NL3F10H was a gift from Andrew Millar (Addgene plasmid # 141287 ; http://n2t.net/addgene:141287 ; RRID:Addgene_141287)
