[The description below was written by a language model from this plasmid's Addgene catalogue record and pLannotate feature annotations shown in this document.]
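Description:
pGWB601NL3F10H is an empty, promoterless Gateway destination binary vector for Agrobacterium-mediated plant transformation, built on the pGWB601 member of the pGWB series (pPZP-type backbone) and sequenced at about 11.3 kb. The backbone carries a ColE1/pBR322-type origin with the bom mobilisation region for propagation in E. coli, and the pVS1 oriV, RepA and StaA functions for replication and stable maintenance in Agrobacterium. Bacterial selection relies on the aadA spectinomycin/streptomycin resistance gene. Until recombination, the Gateway cassette also confers chloramphenicol resistance and requires a ccdB-tolerant host strain.

Between the nopaline-type right and left T-DNA borders sit two units. The first is the attR1–CmR–ccdB–attR2 cassette, followed directly by a NanoLuc luciferase coding sequence fused to FLAG and polyhistidine tags and closed by a NOS terminator. An LR reaction replaces the CmR/ccdB segment with the sequence from an entry clone, and ccdB counter-selects against unrecombined plasmid. Because no promoter lies upstream, the user supplies one: either a promoter alone for a transcriptional reporter, or a promoter plus an open reading frame lacking a stop codon for a C-terminal NLUC–3xFLAG–10xHis translational fusion. The second unit is a NOS promoter–bar (phosphinothricin acetyltransferase)–NOS terminator cassette, which gives Basta selection of transformed plants.

The record has some inconsistencies. The purpose line writes the tag once as 10xHis and once as 3xHis, and the automated annotation detects only FLAG and 8xHis matches. The modification notes and purpose line also mention pGWB401, although the listed backbone is pGWB601. The vector belongs to a series that substitutes NanoLuc for firefly LUC+, allowing bioluminescent reporting in plants together with epitope detection or affinity purification of the fusion protein.
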