Features (pLannotate 1.2.2; 33 found; start..end, strand, type, name):
     79..101     -  protein_bind   lac operator (fragment): The lac repressor binds to the lac operator to inhibit transcription in E. coli. This inhibition can be relieved by adding lactose or isopropyl-β-D-thiogalactopyranoside (IPTG). lac repressor encoded by lacI
    105..135     -  promoter       lac promoter: promoter for the E. coli lac operon
    150..171     -  protein_bind   CAP binding site: CAP binding activates transcription in the presence of cAMP. E. coli catabolite activator protein
    207..459     -  terminator     NOS terminator: nopaline synthase terminator and poly(A) signal
    491..604     -  CDS            bah (fragment): BAH_STRHY - Protein inferred from homology: Swiss-Prot protein existence level 3. This protein removes the N-acetyl group from bialaphos as one of the final steps of the bialaphos biosynthetic pathway. From Streptomyces hygroscopicus.
    619..1170    -  CDS            BlpR: phosphinothricin acetyltransferase; Streptomyces hygroscopicus bar; confers resistance to bialophos or phosphinothricin
   1222..1401    -  promoter       NOS promoter: nopaline synthase promoter
   1481..1810    -  CDS            tnpA (fragment): TN5P_ECOLX - Also known as tnp. Experimental evidence at protein level: Swiss-Prot protein existence level 1. Mediates transposition of transposon Tn5 by a 'cut and paste' mechanism. First, the monomeric transposase binds the 19 bp inverted DNA repeats flanking the transposon. Then, dimerization of the DNA- bound transposase creates a synaptic DNA complex. After nicking of the first DNA strand, excision of the transposon proceeds through a series of intermediates. The transposase then mediates the insertion of the transposon at a new site by strand transfer. The activity of the wild- type tran
   1907..1931    -  misc_feature   LB T-DNA repeat: left border repeat from nopaline C58 T-DNA
   2190..2213    +  promoter       Pc promoter (fragment): intI1 (promoter lies within the coding sequence); class 1 integron promoter
   2389..2445    +  CDS            GmR (fragment): gentamycin acetyltransferase; aacC1; confers resistance to gentamycin
   2456..3243    +  CDS            SmR (fragment): aminoglycoside adenylyltransferase (Murphy, 1985); aadA; confers resistance to spectinomycin and streptomycin
   3489..4077    +  rep_origin     ori: high-copy-number ColE1/pMB1/pBR322/pUC origin of replication
   4263..4403    -  misc_feature   bom: basis of mobility region from pBR322
   4505..4544    -  CDS            rop (fragment): Rop protein, which maintains plasmids at low copy number; rop
   4747..4941    -  rep_origin     pVS1 oriV: origin of replication for the Pseudomonas plasmid pVS1 (Heeb et al., 2000)
   5007..6080    -  CDS            pVS1 RepA: replication protein from the Pseudomonas plasmid pVS1 (Heeb et al., 2000)
   6509..7138    -  CDS            pVS1 StaA: stability protein from the Pseudomonas plasmid pVS1 (Heeb et al., 2000)
   7698..8099    -  CDS            Y4CG_SINFN (fragment): Protein inferred from homology: Swiss-Prot protein existence level 3. From Sinorhizobium fredii (strain NBRC 101917 / NGR234).
   8439..8463    -  misc_feature   RB T-DNA repeat: right border repeat from nopaline C58 T-DNA
   8529..8683    -  CDS            lacZα (fragment): LacZα fragment of β-galactosidase; lacZ fragment
   8686..8716    -  misc_feature   MCS (fragment): pUC18/19 multiple cloning site
   8723..8847    +  protein_bind   attR1: mutant version of attR; recombination site for the Gateway® LR reaction LR Clonase™
   8884..8914    +  promoter       lac UV5 promoter: E. coli lac promoter with an "up" mutation
   8938..8967    +  promoter       cat promoter (fragment): promoter of the E. coli cat gene encoding chloramphenicol acetyltransferase
   8968..9627    +  CDS            CmR: chloramphenicol acetyltransferase; cat; confers resistance to chloramphenicol
   9806..9964    +  CDS            ccdA (fragment): CCDA_ECO57 - Also known as H, letA. Experimental evidence at protein level: Swiss-Prot protein existence level 1. Antitoxin component of a type II toxin-antitoxin (TA) system which inhibits the post-segregational killing (PSK) of plasmid-free cells, also referred to as a plasmid addiction system. Binds to and blocks the activity of CcdB; will also remove bound CcdB protein from the CcdB-GyrA complex by forming a CcdA-CcdB complex, a process termed rejuvenation. Functions as a transcriptional corepressor for the ccdAB operon, repression also requires CcdB (By similarity). From Escherichia coli
   9969..10271   +  CDS            ccdB: CCDB_ECOLI - Also known as G, letB, letD. Experimental evidence at protein level: Swiss-Prot protein existence level 1. Toxic component of a type II toxin-antitoxin (TA) system, functioning in plasmid maintainence. Responsible for the post- segregational killing (PSK) of plasmid-free cells, also referred to as a plasmid addiction system. Half-life of over 2 hours. Cell killing by CcdB is accompanied by filamentation, defects in chromosome and plasmid segregation, defects in cell division, formation of anucleate cells, decreased DNA synthesis and plasmid loss. Interferes with the activity of DN
  10315..10439   -  protein_bind   attR2: mutant version of attR; recombination site for the Gateway® LR reaction LR Clonase™
  10450..10962   +  CDS            Nluc: NanoLuc® luciferase human codon-optimized
  11014..11037   +  CDS            5xFLAG (fragment): five tandem FLAG® epitope tags
  11041..11064   +  CDS            8xHis: 8xHis affinity tag
  11087..24      +  terminator     NOS terminator (across the origin): nopaline synthase terminator and poly(A) signal
>Addgene plasmid #141287 | pGWB601NL3F10H | addgene full sequence | sequence record 338006 | Addgene NGS Result
CGGTGTCATCTATGTTACTAGATCGGGAATTGGTTCCGGAACCAATTCGTAATCATGTCATAGCTGTTTC
CTGTGTGAAATTGTTATCCGCTCACAATTCCACACAACATACGAGCCGGAAGCATAAAGTGTAAAGCCTG
GGGTGCCTAATGAGTGAGCTAACTCACATTAGGCTGAATTAGGCGCGCCTATTTCTATTAATTCCCGATC
TAGTAACATAGATGACACCGCGCGCGATAATTTATCCTAGTTTGCGCGCTATATTTTGTTTTCTATCGCG
TATTAAATGTATAATTGCGGGACTCTAATCATAAAAACCCATCTCATAAATAACGTCATGCATTACATGT
TAATTATTACATGCTTAACGTAATTCAACAGAAATTATATGATAATCATCGCAAGACCGGCAACAGGATT
CAATCTTAAGAAACTTTATTGCCAAATGTTTGAACGATCGGGGAAATTCGAGCTGGGGACGTCCCCAGCT
CGGTACCCCCTCCTGGGCACGGTCGTACGCGATCCGCCGCGGTTCCACCTCACCATTGCGGGTATGCCAG
TTGAGTTCGATGAGTTCCCGTACCAGCTCCAACTCGGGCGATGCCACGCGCACTCCGTTCAGATCTCGGT
GACGGGCAGGACCGGACGGGGCGGTACCGGCAGGCTGAAGTCCAGCTGCCAGAAACCCACGTCATGCCAG
TTCCCGTGCTTGAAGCCGGCCGCCCGCAGCATGCCGCGGGGGGCATATCCGAGCGCCTCGTGCATGCGCA
CGCTCGGGTCGTTGGGCAGCCCGATGACAGCGACCACGCTCTTGAAGCCCTGTGCCTCCAGGGACTTCAG
CAGGTGGGTGTAGAGCGTGGAGCCCAGTCCCGTCCGCTGGTGGCGGGGGGAGACGTACACGGTCGACTCG
GCCGTCCAGTCGTAGGCGTTGCGTGCCTTCCAGGGGCCCGCGTAGGCGATGCCGGCGACCTCGCCGTCCA
CCTCGGCGACGAGCCAGGGATAGCGCTCCCGCAGACGGACGAGGTCGTCCGTCCACTCCTGCGGTTCCTG
CGGCTCGGTACGGAAGTTGACCGTGCTTGTCTCGATGTAGTGGTTGACGATGGTGCAGACCGCCGGCATG
TCCGCCTCGGTGGCACGGCGGATGTCGGCCGGGCGTCGTTCTGGGCTCATATCTTATTGCCCCCCGGGAT
CAGATCTGGATTGAGAGTGAATATGAGACTCTAATTGGATACCGAGGGGAATTTATGGAACGTCAGTGGA
GCATTTTTGACAAGAAATATTTGCTAGCTGATAGTGACCTTAGGCGACTTTTGAACGCGCAATAATGGTT
TCTGACGTATGTGCTTAGCTCATTAAACTCCAGAAACCCGCGGCTGAGTGGCTCCTTCAACGTTGCGGTT
CTGTCAGTTCCAAACGTAAAACGGCTTGTCCCGCGTCATCGGCGGGGGTCATAACGTGACTCCCTTAATT
CTCCGCTCATGATCTTGATCCCCTGCGCCATCAGATCCTTGGCGGCAAGAAAGCCATCCAGTTTACTTTG
CAGGGCTTCCCAACCTTACCAGAGGGCGCCCCAGCTGGCAATTCCGGTTCGCTTGCTGTCCATAAAACCG
CCCAGTCTAGCTATCGCCATGTAAGCCCACTGCAAGCTACCTGCTTTCTCTTTGCGCTTGCGTTTTCCCT
TGTCCAGATAGCCCAGTAGCTGACATTCATCCGGGGTCAGCACCGTTTCTGCGGACTGGCTTTCTACGTG
TTCCGCTTCCTTTAGCAGCCCTTGCGCCCTGAGTGCTTGCGGCAGCGTGAAGCTGATCCGTCGAGATTAA
TAGAAATAAATTCAGCCTAATTCGGCGTTAATTCAGTACATTAAAAACGTCCGCAATGTGTTATTAAGTT
GTCTAAGCGTCAATTTGTTTACACCACAATATATCCTGCCACCAGCCAGCCAACAGCTCCCCGACCGGCA
GCTCGGCACAAAATCACCACTCGATACAGGCAGCCCATCAGTCCGGGACGGCGTCAGCGGGAGAGCCGTT
GTAAGGCGGCAGACTTTGCTCATGTTACCGATGCTATTCGGAAGAACGGCAACTAAGCTGCCGGGTTTGA
AACACGGATGATCTCGCGGAGGGTAGCATGTTGATTGTAACGATGACAGAGCGTTGCTGCCTGTGATCAA
TTCGGGCACGAACCCAGTGGACATAAGCCTGTTCGGTTCGTAAGCTGTAATGCAAGTAGCGTATGCGCTC
ACGCAACTGGTCCAGAACCTTGACCGAACGCAGCGGTGGTAACGGCGCAGTGGCGGTTTTCATGGCTTGT
TATGACTGTTTTTTTGGGGTACAGTCTATGCCTCGGGCATCCAAGCAGCAAGCGCGTTACGCCGTGGGTC
GATGTTTGATGTTATGGAGCAGCAACGATGTTACGCAGCAGGGCAGTCGCCCTAAAACAAAGTTAAACAT
CATGGGGGAAGCGGTGATCGCCGAAGTATCGACTCAACTATCAGAGGTAGTTGGCGTCATCGAGCGCCAT
CTCGAACCGACGTTGCTGGCCGTACATTTGTACGGCTCCGCAGTGGATGGCGGCCTGAAGCCACACAGTG
ATATTGATTTGCTGGTTACGGTGACCGTAAGGCTTGATGAAACAACGCGGCGAGCTTTGATCAACGACCT
TTTGGAAACTTCGGCTTCCCCTGGAGAGAGCGAGATTCTCCGCGCTGTAGAAGTCACCATTGTTGTGCAC
GACGACATCATTCCGTGGCGTTATCCAGCTAAGCGCGAACTGCAATTTGGAGAATGGCAGCGCAATGACA
TTCTTGCAGGTATCTTCGAGCCAGCCACGATCGACATTGATCTGGCTATCTTGCTGACAAAAGCAAGAGA
ACATAGCGTTGCCTTGGTAGGTCCAGCGGCGGAGGAACTCTTTGATCCGGTTCCTGAACAGGATCTATTT
GAGGCGCTAAATGAAACCTTAACGCTATGGAACTCGCCGCCCGACTGGGCTGGCGATGAGCGAAATGTAG
TGCTTACGTTGTCCCGCATTTGGTACAGCGCAGTAACCGGCAAAATCGCGCCGAAGGATGTCGCTGCCGA
CTGGGCAATGGAGCGCCTGCCGGCCCAGTATCAGCCCGTCATACTTGAAGCTAGACAGGCTTATCTTGGA
CAAGAAGAAGATCGCTTGGCCTCGCGCGCAGATCAGTTGGAAGAATTTGTCCACTACGTGAAAGGCGAGA
TCACCAAGGTAGTCGGCAAATAATGTCTAGCTAGAAATTCGTTCAAGCCGACGCCGCTTCGCGGCGCGGC
TTAACTCAAGCGTTAGATGCACTAAGCACATAATTGCTCACAGCCAAACTATCAGGTCAAGTCTGCTTTT
ATTATTTTTAAGCGTGCATAATAAGCCCTACACAAATTGGGAGATATATCATGCATGACCAAAATCCCTT
AACGTGAGTTTTCGTTCCACTGAGCGTCAGACCCCGTAGAAAAGATCAAAGGATCTTCTTGAGATCCTTT
TTTTCTGCGCGTAATCTGCTGCTTGCAAACAAAAAAACCACCGCTACCAGCGGTGGTTTGTTTGCCGGAT
CAAGAGCTACCAACTCTTTTTCCGAAGGTAACTGGCTTCAGCAGAGCGCAGATACCAAATACTGTCCTTC
TAGTGTAGCCGTAGTTAGGCCACCACTTCAAGAACTCTGTAGCACCGCCTACATACCTCGCTCTGCTAAT
CCTGTTACCAGTGGCTGCTGCCAGTGGCGATAAGTCGTGTCTTACCGGGTTGGACTCAAGACGATAGTTA
CCGGATAAGGCGCAGCGGTCGGGCTGAACGGGGGGTTCGTGCACACAGCCCAGCTTGGAGCGAACGACCT
ACACCGAACTGAGATACCTACAGCGTGAGCTATGAGAAAGCGCCACGCTTCCCGAAGGGAGAAAGGCGGA
CAGGTATCCGGTAAGCGGCAGGGTCGGAACAGGAGAGCGCACGAGGGAGCTTCCAGGGGGAAACGCCTGG
TATCTTTATAGTCCTGTCGGGTTTCGCCACCTCTGACTTGAGCGTCGATTTTTGTGATGCTCGTCAGGGG
GGCGGAGCCTATGGAAAAACGCCAGCAACGCGGCCTTTTTACGGTTCCTGGCCTTTTGCTGGCCTTTTGC
TCACATGTTCTTTCCTGCGTTATCCCCTGATTCTGTGGATAACCGTATTACCGCCTTTGAGTGAGCTGAT
ACCGCTCGCCGCAGCCGAACGACCGAGCGCAGCGAGTCAGTGAGCGAGGAAGCGGAAGAGCGCCTGATGC
GGTATTTTCTCCTTACGCATCTGTGCGGTATTTCACACCGCATATGGTGCACTCTCAGTACAATCTGCTC
TGATGCCGCATAGTTAAGCCAGTATACACTCCGCTATCGCTACGTGACTGGGTCATGGCTGCGCCCCGAC
ACCCGCCAACACCCGCTGACGCGCCCTGACGGGCTTGTCTGCTCCCGGCATCCGCTTACAGACAAGCTGT
GACCGTCTCCGGGAGCTGCATGTGTCAGAGGTTTTCACCGTCATCACCGAAACGCGCGAGGCAGGGTGCC
TTGATGTGGGCGCCGGCGGTCGAGTGGCGACGGCGCGGCTTGTCCGCGCCCTGGTAGATTGCCTGGCCGT
AGGCCAGCCATTTTTGAGCGGCCAGCGGCCGCGATAGGCCGACGCGAAGCGGCGGGGCGTAGGGAGCGCA
GCGACCGAAGGGTAGGCGCTTTTTGCAGCTCTTCGGCTGTGCGCTGGCCAGACAGTTATGCACAGGCCAG
GCGGGTTTTAAGAGTTTTAATAAGTTTTAAAGAGTTTTAGGCGGAAAAATCGCCTTTTTTCTCTTTTATA
TCAGTCACTTACATGTGTGACCGGTTCCCAATGTACGGCTTTGGGTTCCCAATGTACGGGTTCCGGTTCC
CAATGTACGGCTTTGGGTTCCCAATGTACGTGCTATCCACAGGAAAGAGACCTTTTCGACCTTTTTCCCC
TGCTAGGGCAATTTGCCCTAGCATCTGCTCCGTACATTAGGAACCGGCGGATGCTTCGCCCTCGATCAGG
TTGCGGTAGCGCATGACTAGGATCGGGCCAGCCTGCCCCGCCTCCTCCTTCAAATCGTACTCCGGCAGGT
CATTTGACCCGATCAGCTTGCGCACGGTGAAACAGAACTTCTTGAACTCTCCGGCGCTGCCACTGCGTTC
GTAGATCGTCTTGAACAACCATCTGGCTTCTGCCTTGCCTGCGGCGCGGCGTGCCAGGCGGTAGAGAAAA
CGGCCGATGCCGGGATCGATCAAAAAGTAATCGGGGTGAACCGTCAGCACGTCCGGGTTCTTGCCTTCTG
TGATCTCGCGGTACATCCAATCAGCTAGCTCGATCTCGATGTACTCCGGCCGCCCGGTTTCGCTCTTTAC
GATCTTGTAGCGGCTAATCAAGGCTTCACCCTCGGATACCGTCACCAGGCGGCCGTTCTTGGCCTTCTTC
GTACGCTGCATGGCAACGTGCGTGGTGTTTAACCGAATGCAGGTTTCTACCAGGTCGTCTTTCTGCTTTC
CGCCATCGGCTCGCCGGCAGAACTTGAGTACGTCCGCAACGTGTGGACGGAACACGCGGCCGGGCTTGTC
TCCCTTCCCTTCCCGGTATCGGTTCATGGATTCGGTTAGATGGGAAACCGCCATCAGTACCAGGTCGTAA
TCCCACACACTGGCCATGCCGGCCGGCCCTGCGGAAACCTCTACGTGCCCGTCTGGAAGCTCGTAGCGGA
TCACCTCGCCAGCTCGTCGGTCACGCTTCGACAGACGGAAAACGGCCACGTCCATGATGCTGCGACTATC
GCGGGTGCCCACGTCATAGAGCATCGGAACGAAAAAATCTGGTTGCTCGTCGCCCTTGGGCGGCTTCCTA
ATCGACGGCGCACCGGCTGCCGGCGGTTGCCGGGATTCTTTGCGGATTCGATCAGCGGCCGCTTGCCACG
ATTCACCGGGGCGTGCTTCTGCCTCGATGCGTTGCCGCTGGGCGGCCTGCGCGGCCTTCAACTTCTCCAC
CAGGTCATCACCCAGCGCCGCGCCGATTTGTACCGGGCCGGATGGTTTGCGACCGCTCACGCCGATTCCT
CGGGCTTGGGGGTTCCAGTGCCATTGCAGGGCCGGCAGACAACCCAGCCGCTTACGCCTGGCCAACCGCC
CGTTCCTCCACACATGGGGCATTCCACGGCGTCGGTGCCTGGTTGTTCTTGATTTTCCATGCCGCCTCCT
TTAGCCGCTAAAATTCATCTACTCATTTATTCATTTGCTCATTTACTCTGGTAGCTGCGCGATGTATTCA
GATAGCAGCTCGGTAATGGTCTTGCCTTGGCGTACCGCGTACATCTTCAGCTTGGTGTGATCCTCCGCCG
GCAACTGAAAGTTGACCCGCTTCATGGCTGGCGTGTCTGCCAGGCTGGCCAACGTTGCAGCCTTGCTGCT
GCGTGCGCTCGGACGGCCGGCACTTAGCGTGTTTGTGCTTTTGCTCATTTTCTCTTTACCTCATTAACTC
AAATGAGTTTTGATTTAATTTCAGCGGCCAGCGCCTGGACCTCGCGGGCAGCGTCGCCCTCGGGTTCTGA
TTCAAGAACGGTTGTGCCGGCGGCGGCAGTGCCTGGGTAGCTCACGCGCTGCGTGATACGGGACTCAAGA
ATGGGCAGCTCGTACCCGGCCAGCGCCTCGGCAACCTCACCGCCGATGCGCGTGCCTTTGATCGCCCGCG
ACACGACAAAGGCCGCTTGTAGCCTTCCATCCGTGACCTCAATGCGCTGCTTAACCAGCTCCACCAGGTC
GGCGGTGGCCCATATGTCGTAAGGGCTTGGCTGCACCGGAATCAGCACGAAGTCGGCTGCCTTGATCGCG
GACACAGCCAAGTCCGCCGCCTGGGGCGCTCCGTCGATCACTACGAAGTCGCGCCGGCCGATGGCCTTCA
CGTCGCGGTCAATCGTCGGGCGGTCGATGCCGACAACGGTTAGCGGTTGATCTTCCCGCACGGCCGCCCA
ATCGCGGGCACTGCCCTGGGGATCGGAATCGACTAACAGAACATCGGCCCCGGCGAGTTGCAGGGCGCGG
GCTAGATGGGTTGCGATGGTCGTCTTGCCTGACCCGCCTTTCTGGTTAAGTACAGCGATAACCTTCATGC
GTTCCCCTTGCGTATTTGTTTATTTACTCATCGCATCATATACGCAGCGACCGCATGACGCAAGCTGTTT
TACTCAAATACACATCACCTTTTTAGACGGCGGCGCTCGGTTTCTTCAGCGGCCAAGCTGGCCGGCCAGG
CCGCCAGCTTGGCATCAGACAAACCGGCCAGGATTTCATGCAGCCGCACGGTTGAGACGTGCGCGGGCGG
CTCGAACACGTACCCGGCCGCGATCATCTCCGCCTCGATCTCTTCGGTAATGAAAAACGGTTCGTCCTGG
CCGTCCTGGTGCGGTTTCATGCTTGTTCCTCTTGGCGTTCATTCTCGGCGGCCGCCAGGGCGTCGGCCTC
GGTCAATGCGTCCTCACGGAAGGCACCGCGCCGCCTGGCCTCGGTGGGCGTCACTTCCTCGCTGCGCTCA
AGTGCGCGGTACAGGGTCGAGCGATGCACGCCAAGCAGTGCAGCCGCCTCTTTCACGGTGCGGCCTTCCT
GGTCGATCAGCTCGCGGGCGTGCGCGATCTGTGCCGGGGTGAGGGTAGGGCGGGGGCCAAACTTCACGCC
TCGGGCCTTGGCGGCCTCGCGCCCGCTCCGGGTGCGGTCGATGATTAGGGAACGCTCGAACTCGGCAATG
CCGGCGAACACGGTCAACACCATGCGGCCGGCCGGCGTGGTGGTGTCGGCCCACGGCTCTGCCAGGCTAC
GCAGGCCCGCGCCGGCCTCCTGGATGCGCTCGGCAATGTCCAGTAGGTCGCGGGTGCTGCGGGCCAGGCG
GTCTAGCCTGGTCACTGTCACAACGTCGCCAGGGCGTAGGTGGTCAAGCATCCTGGCCAGCTCCGGGCGG
TCGCGCCTGGTGCCGGTGATCTTCTCGGAAAACAGCTTGGTGCAGCCGGCCGCGTGCAGTTCGGCCCGTT
GGTTGGTCAAGTCCTGGTCGTCGGTGCTGACGCGGGCATAGCCCAGCAGGCCAGCGGCGGCGCTCTTGTT
CATGGCGTAATGTCTCCGGTTCTAGTCGCAAGTATTCTACTTTATGCGACTAAAACACGCGACAAGAAAA
CGCCAGGAAAAGGGCAGGGCGGCAGCCTGTCGCGTAACTTAGGACTTGTGCGACATGTCGTTTTCAGAAG
ACGGCTGCACTGAACGTCAGAAGCCGACTGCACTATAGCAGCGGAGGGGTTGGATCAAAGTACTTTGATC
CCGAGGGGAACCCTGTGGTTGGCATGCACATACAAATGGACGAACGGATAAACCTTTTCACGCCCTTTTA
AATATCCGATTATTCTAATAAACGCTCTTTTCTCTTAGGTTTACCCGCCAATATATCCTGTCAAACACTG
ATAGTTTAAACTGAAGGCGGGAAACGACAATCTGATCCAAGCTCAAGCTGCTCTAGCATTCGCCATTCAG
GCTGCGCAACTGTTGGGAAGGGCGATCGGTGCGGGCCTCTTCGCTATTACGCCAGCTGGCGAAAGGGGGA
TGTGCTGCAAGGCGATTAAGTTGGGTAACGCCAGGGTTTTCCCAGTCACGACGTTGTAAAACGACGGCCA
GTGCCAAGCTTGCATGCCTGCAGGTCGACTCTAGAGTTATCAACAAGTTTGTACAAAAAAGCTGAACGAG
AAACGTAAAATGATATAAATATCAATATATTAAATTAGATTTTGCATAAAAAACAGACTACATAATACTG
TAAAACACAACATATCCAGTCACTATGGCGGCCCCTCGAGGGGCCGCATTAGGCACCCCAGGCTTTACAC
TTTATGCTTCCGGCTCGTATAATGTGTGGATTTTGAGTTAGGATCCGTCGAGATTTTCAGGAGCTAAGGA
AGCTAAAATGGAGAAAAAAATCACTGGATATACCACCGTTGATATATCCCAATGGCATCGTAAAGAACAT
TTTGAGGCATTTCAGTCAGTTGCTCAATGTACCTATAACCAGACCGTTCAGCTGGATATTACGGCCTTTT
TAAAGACCGTAAAGAAAAATAAGCACAAGTTTTATCCGGCCTTTATTCACATTCTTGCCCGCCTGATGAA
TGCTCATCCGGAATTCCGTATGGCAATGAAAGACGGTGAGCTGGTGATATGGGATAGTGTTCACCCTTGT
TACACCGTTTTCCATGAGCAAACTGAAACGTTTTCATCGCTCTGGAGTGAATACCACGACGATTTCCGGC
AGTTTCTACACATATATTCGCAAGATGTGGCGTGTTACGGTGAAAACCTGGCCTATTTCCCTAAAGGGTT
TATTGAGAATATGTTTTTCGTCTCAGCCAATCCCTGGGTGAGTTTCACCAGTTTTGATTTAAACGTGGCC
AATATGGACAACTTCTTCGCCCCCGTTTTCACCATGGGCAAATATTATACGCAAGGCGACAAGGTGCTGA
TGCCGCTGGCGATTCAGGTTCATCATGCCGTTTGTGATGGCTTCCATGTCGGCAGAATGCTTAATGAATT
ACAACAGTACTGCGATGAGTGGCAGGGCGGGGCGTAAAGATCTGGATCCGGCTTACTAAAAGCCAGATAA
CAGTATGCGTATTTGCGCGCTGATTTTTGCGGTATAAGAATATATACTGATATGTATACCCGAAGTATGT
CAAAAAGAGGTATGCTATGAAGCAGCGTATTACAGTGACAGTTGACAGCGACAGCTATCAGTTGCTCAAG
GCATATATGATGTCAATATCTCCGGTCTGGTAAGCACAACCATGCAGAATGAAGCCCGTCGTCTGCGTGC
CGAACGCTGGAAAGCGGAAAATCAGGAAGGGATGGCTGAGGTCGCCCGGTTTATTGAAATGAACGGCTCT
TTTGCTGACGAGAACAGGGGCTGGTGAAATGCAGTTTAAGGTTTACACCTATAAAAGAGAGAGCCGTTAT
CGTCTGTTTGTGGATGTACAGAGTGATATTATTGACACGCCCGGGCGACGGATGGTGATCCCCCTGGCCA
GTGCACGTCTGCTGTCAGATAAAGTCTCCCGTGAACTTTACCCGGTGGTGCATATCGGGGATGAAAGCTG
GCGCATGATGACCACCGATATGGCCAGTGTGCCGGTCTCCGTTATCGGGGAAGAAGTGGCTGATCTCAGC
CACCGCGAAAATGACATCAAAAACGCCATTAACCTGATGTTCTGGGGAATATAAATGTCAGGCTCCCTTA
TACACAGCCAGTCTGCAGGTCGACCATAGTGACTGGATATGTTGTGTTTTACAGTATTATGTAGTCTGTT
TTTTATGCAAAATCTAATTTAATATATTGATATTTATATCATTTTACGTTTCTCGTTCAGCTTTCTTGTA
CAAAGTGGTTGATAACAGCATGGTCTTCACACTCGAAGATTTCGTTGGGGACTGGCGACAGACAGCCGGC
TACAACCTGGACCAAGTCCTTGAACAGGGAGGTGTGTCCAGTTTGTTTCAGAATCTCGGGGTGTCCGTAA
CTCCGATCCAAAGGATTGTCCTGAGCGGTGAAAATGGGCTGAAGATCGACATCCATGTCATCATCCCGTA
TGAAGGTCTGAGCGGCGACCAAATGGGCCAGATCGAAAAAATTTTTAAGGTGGTGTACCCTGTGGATGAT
CATCACTTTAAGGTGATCCTGCACTATGGCACACTGGTAATCGACGGGGTTACGCCGAACATGATCGACT
ATTTCGGACGGCCGTATGAAGGCATCGCCGTGTTCGACGGCAAAAAGATCACTGTAACAGGGACCCTGTG
GAACGGCAACAAAATTATCGACGAGCGCCTGATCAACCCCGACGGCTCCCTGCTGTTCCGAGTAACCATC
AACGGAGTGACCGGCTGGCGGCTGTGCGAACGCATTCTGGCGCCTCGAGTTGATTACAAGGATCATGATG
GTGATTACAAGGATCACGACATCGACTACAAGGATGACGATGACAAGCATCACCATCACCATCACCATCA
CCATCACTGAGAGCTCGAATTTCCCCGATCGTTCAAACATTTGGCAATAAAGTTTCTTAAGATTGAATCC
TGTTGCCGGTCTTGCGATGATTATCATATAATTTCTGTTGAATTACGTTAAGCATGTAATAATTAACATG
TAATGCATGACGTTATTTATGAGATGGGTTTTTATGATTAGAGTCCCGCAATTATACATTTAATACGCGA
TAGAAAACAAAATATAGCGCGCAAACTAGGATAAATTATCGCGCG
